>Addgene plasmid #126836 | Po_P41-Cd4-bio-His | addgene full sequence | sequence record 245772 | Addgene NGS Result
CATGTTGACATTGATTATTGACTAGTTATTAATAGTAATCAATTACGGGGTCATTAGTTCATAGCCCATA
TATGGAGTTCCGCGTTACATAACTTACGGTAAATGGCCCGCCTGGCTGACCGCCCAACGACCCCCGCCCA
TTGACGTCAATAATGACGTATGTTCCCATAGTAACGCCAATAGGGACTTTCCATTGACGTCAATGGGTGG
AGTATTTACGGTAAACTGCCCACTTGGCAGTACATCAAGTGTATCATATGCCAAGTCCGCCCCCTATTGA
CGTCAATGACGGTAAATGGCCCGCCTGGCATTATGCCCAGTACATGACCTTACGGGACTTTCCTACTTGG
CAGTACATCTACGTATTAGTCATCGCTATTACCATGGTGATGCGGTTTTGGCAGTACACCAATGGGCGTG
GATAGCGGTTTGACTCACGGGGATTTCCAAGTCTCCACCCCATTGACGTCAATGGGAGTTTGTTTTGGCA
CCAAAATCAACGGGACTTTCCAAAATGTCGTAATAACCCCGCCCCGTTGACGCAAATGGGCGGTAGGCGT
GTACGGTGGGAGGTCTATATAAGCAGAGCTCGTTTAGTGAACCGTCAGATCCTCACTCTCTTCCGCATCG
CTGTCTGCGAGGGCCAGCTGTTGGGCTCGCGGTTGAGGACAAACTCTTCGCGGTCTTTCCAGTACTCTTG
GATCGGAAACCCGTCGGCCTCCGAACGGTACTCCGCCACCGAGGGACCTGAGCGAGTCCGCATCGACCGG
ATCGGAAAACCTCTCGAGAAAGGCGTCTAACCAGTCACAGTCGCAAGGTAGGCTGAGCACCGTGGCGGGC
GGCAGCGGGTGGCGGTCGGGGTTGTTTCTGGCGGAGGTGCTGCTGATGATGTAATTAAAGTAGGCGGTCT
TGAGACGGCGGATGGTCGAGGTGAGGTGTGGCAGGCTTGAGATCCAGCTGTTGGGGTGAGTACTCCCTCT
CAAAAGCGGGCATTACTTCTGCGCTAAGATTGTCAGTTTCCAAAAACGAGGAGGATTTGATATTCACCTG
GCCCGATCTGGCCATACACTTGAGTGACAATGACATCCACTTTGCCTTTCTCTCCACAGGTGTCCACTCC
CAGGTCCAAGTTTGCCACCATGGAGTTTCAGACCCAGGTACTCATGTCCCTGCTGCTCTGCATGTCTGGT
GCGGCCGCCGAGGAACACATCTGCGACTTCACCAAAGAGAGATACCTGCTGGGCAAGAACGAGAAAGAGT
ACTGCATCGTCAACGCCAAGCCCTTCGACAGCATCACCTTCATGTGCCCCAAGAAACTGGGCGCCGAGTG
CTTCCAGAACGTGAACACCGTGGACGACGTGCGGGAAGAGAAGATGGAAAGCAGCAAGATCAGCATCGAC
GAGATCCTGTACGGCAGCACACTGTACGGCGACACCCTGCTGATCTCCCCAACCGTGAAGCAGCAGACCA
CCTTCTACTGTTTCTGCAACCTGCAGATGAAGAACGTCAAGAAGTACCTCAAGAAGAAGAAGCTGACAAA
AGAGAAAGAAAAAGAGAACACCAAGCGGCAGAGCGTGAACGTGGGCGACGAGGACAACGACGAGGAAGTG
CTGGTCAAAGAAGATGTGCCCCTGGACGAGAGCCTGAGCAGAGCCCTGTACAAAGTGAAGAAGTACAAGA
ACATCATCGAGTCCGAGAAGAAAAAAGAGGATGACGACGAGAACAAGAACAGCGCCATCGAGGAAGAGGT
GGAAGAGGAACTGGTCGAAGAGGAAGTGACCGACGAAAACGAGGATAACGAGAACATGGAAAAAGTGATC
ACCAAATACGGGATCATGAAGGTCGTGGTGTCCACCCGGAACGCCATCACCAAGGGCTGCGATTTCGGCA
ACAACGTGGCCAACTACTTCAGCGTGCCCTACCCCGTGGAAAGATACGGCGGCAGCAAAGTGTGCAAGGT
GGAAGCCAAGCCCGGCGAGTTCGTGGGCTTCAAGTGCATCTACGACAACACCGCCACCGTGGAACCCAAC
AACTGCTTCGACCACGTGTTCTACGAAGAGAACGAGATCGAGCTGCGGACCATCATGCCCGGCTACACCA
GCTACGGCAACAAGCGGAAGGGCCTGTACGCCTACTACCTGAAGCTGCCCCACTTCATCCAGCACAACTA
CGCCATCCGGTGCATCTGCCGGTCCACCGTGTCCCAGTACAACAACTACGTGTTCGAGCTGGCCGTGGAA
GGCGGCGAGAGCGAGACAATCGCCAAGAGCTTCCCCGAAGGCGCGCCGTCGACCTCCATCACGGCCTATA
AGAGTGAGGGGGAGTCAGCGGAGTTCTCCTTCCCACTCAACCTTGGAGAGGAAAGCCTGCAGGGAGAGTT
GAGATGGAAGGCAGAGAAGGCTCCTTCTTCCCAGTCCTGGATCACCTTCTCCCTAAAGAACCAAAAGGTG
TCTGTGCAGAAGTCTACTAGCAACCCCAAGTTCCAGCTGTCCGAAACGCTCCCACTCACCCTTCAGATAC
CCCAGGTCTCCCTTCAGTTTGCTGGTTCTGGCAACCTGACCCTGACTCTGGACAGAGGGATACTGTATCA
GGAAGTGAACCTGGTGGTGATGAAAGTGACTCAGCCCGACAGCAACACTTTGACCTGTGAGGTGATGGGA
CCCACCTCACCCAAGATGAGACTGATCTTGAAGCAGGAGAATCAGGAGGCCAGGGTCTCCAGGCAGGAGA
AAGTGATTCAAGTGCAGGCCCCTGAAGCAGGGGTGTGGCAATGTCTACTGAGTGAAGGTGAAGAGGTCAA
GATGGACTCCAAGATCCAGGTTTTATCCAAAGGGTTGAATTCCGGCAGCCTGCACCACATCCTGGACGCC
CAGAAGATGCTGTGGAACCACAGGGACAGGAACCTGCCTCCTCTGGCCCCTCTGGGCCCCCACCACCATC
ACCACCATTGAGTCTAGACACGTGATTAATTAAGGATCCCCCGACCTCGACCTCTGGCTAATAAAGGAAA
TTTATTTTCATTGCAATAGTGTGTTGGAATTTTTTGTGTCTCTCACTCGGAAGGACATATGGGAGGGCAA
ATCATTTGGTCGAGATCCCTCGGAGATCTCTAGCTAGAGGATCGATCCCCGCCCCGGACGAACTAAACCT
GACTACGACATCTCTGCCCCTTCTTCGCGGGGCAGTGCATGTAATCCCTTCAGTTGGTTGGTACAACTTG
CCAACTGGGCCCTGTTCCACATGTGACACGGGGGGGGACCAAACACAAAGGGGTTCTCTGACTGTAGTTG
ACATCCTTATAAATGGATGTGCACATTTGCCAACACTGAGTGGCTTTCATCCTGGAGCAGACTTTGCAGT
CTGTGGACTGCAACACAACATTGCCTTTATGTGTAACTCTTGGCTGAAGCTCTTACACCAATGCTGGGGG
ACATGTACCTCCCAGGGGCCCAGGAAGACTACGGGAGGCTACACCAACGTCAATCAGAGGGGCCTGTGTA
GCTACCGATAAGCGGACCCTCAAGAGGGCATTAGCAATAGTGTTTATAAGGCCCCCTTGTTAACCCTAAA
CGGGTAGCATATGCTTCCCGGGTAGTAGTATATACTATCCAGACTAACCCTAATTCAATAGCATATGTTA
CCCAACGGGAAGCATATGCTATCGAATTAGGGTTAGTAAAAGGGTCCTAAGGAACAGCGATATCTCCCAC
CCCATGAGCTGTCACGGTTTTATTTACATGGGGTCAGGATTCCACGAGGGTAGTGAACCATTTTAGTCAC
AAGGGCAGTGGCTGAAGATCAAGGAGCGGGCAGTGAACTCTCCTGAATCTTCGCCTGCTTCTTCATTCTC
CTTCGTTTAGCTAATAGAATAACTGCTGAGTTGTGAACAGTAAGGTGTATGTGAGGTGCTCGAAAACAAG
GTTTCAGGTGACGCCCCCAGAATAAAATTTGGACGGGGGGTTCAGTGGTGGCATTGTGCTATGACACCAA
TATAACCCTCACAAACCCCTTGGGCAATAAATACTAGTGTAGGAATGAAACATTCTGAATATCTTTAACA
ATAGAAATCCATGGGGTGGGGACAAGCCGTAAAGACTGGATGTCCATCTCACACGAATTTATGGCTATGG
GCAACACATAATCCTAGTGCAATATGATACTGGGGTTATTAAGATGTGTCCCAGGCAGGGACCAAGACAG
GTGAACCATGTTGTTACACTCTATTTGTAACAAGGGGAAAGAGAGTGGACGCCGACAGCAGCGGACTCCA
CTGGTTGTCTCTAACACCCCCGAAAATTAAACGGGGCTCCACGCCAATGGGGCCCATAAACAAAGACAAG
TGGCCACTCTTTTTTTTGAAATTGTGGAGTGGGGGCACGCGTCAGCCCCCACACGCCGCCCTGCGGTTTT
GGACTGTAAAATAAGGGTGTAATAACTTGGCTGATTGTAACCCCGCTAACCACTGCGGTCAAACCACTTG
CCCACAAAACCACTAATGGCACCCCGGGGAATACCTGCATAAGTAGGTGGGCGGGCCAAGATAGGGGCGC
GATTGCTGCGATCTGGAGGACAAATTACACACACTTGCGCCTGAGCGCCAAGCACAGGGTTGTTGGTCCT
CATATTCACGAGGTCGCTGAGAGCACGGTGGGCTAATGTTGCCATGGGTAGCATATACTACCCAAATATC
TGGATAGCATATGCTATCCTAATCTATATCTGGGTAGCATAGGCTATCCTAATCTATATCTGGGTAGCAT
ATGCTATCCTAATCTATATCTGGGTAGTATATGCTATCCTAATTTATATCTGGGTAGCATAGGCTATCCT
AATCTATATCTGGGTAGCATATGCTATCCTAATCTATATCTGGGTAGTATATGCTATCCTAATCTGTATC
CGGGTAGCATATGCTATCCTAATAGAGATTAGGGTAGTATATGCTATCCTAATTTATATCTGGGTAGCAT
ATACTACCCAAATATCTGGATAGCATATGCTATCCTAATCTATATCTGGGTAGCATATGCTATCCTAATC
TATATCTGGGTAGCATAGGCTATCCTAATCTATATCTGGGTAGCATATGCTATCCTAATCTATATCTGGG
TAGTATATGCTATCCTAATTTATATCTGGGTAGCATAGGCTATCCTAATCTATATCTGGGTAGCATATGC
TATCCTAATCTATATCTGGGTAGTATATGCTATCCTAATCTGTATCCGGGTAGCATATGCTATCCTCATG
ATAAGCTGTCAAACATGAGAATTTTCTTGAAGACGAAAGGGCCTCGTGATACGCCTATTTTTATAGGTTA
ATGTCATGATAATAATGGTTTCTTAGACGTCAGGTGGCACTTTTCGGGGAAATGTGCGCGGAACCCCTAT
TTGTTTATTTTTCTAAATACATTCAAATATGTATCCGCTCATGAGACAATAACCCTGATAAATGCTTCAA
TAATATTGAAAAAGGAAGAGTATGAGTATTCAACATTTCCGTGTCGCCCTTATTCCCTTTTTTGCGGCAT
TTTGCCTTCCTGTTTTTGCTCACCCAGAAACGCTGGTGAAAGTAAAAGATGCTGAAGATCAGTTGGGTGC
ACGAGTGGGTTACATCGAACTGGATCTCAACAGCGGTAAGATCCTTGAGAGTTTTCGCCCCGAAGAACGT
TTTCCAATGATGAGCACTTTTAAAGTTCTGCTATGTGGCGCGGTATTATCCCGTGTTGACGCCGGGCAAG
AGCAACTCGGTCGCCGCATACACTATTCTCAGAATGACTTGGTTGAGTACTCACCAGTCACAGAAAAGCA
TCTTACGGATGGCATGACAGTAAGAGAATTATGCAGTGCTGCCATAACCATGAGTGATAACACTGCGGCC
AACTTACTTCTGACAACGATCGGAGGACCGAAGGAGCTAACCGCTTTTTTGCACAACATGGGGGATCATG
TAACTCGCCTTGATCGTTGGGAACCGGAGCTGAATGAAGCCATACCAAACGACGAGCGTGACACCACGAT
GCCTGCAGCAATGGCAACAACGTTGCGCAAACTATTAACTGGCGAACTACTTACTCTAGCTTCCCGGCAA
CAATTAATAGACTGGATGGAGGCGGATAAAGTTGCAGGACCACTTCTGCGCTCGGCCCTTCCGGCTGGCT
GGTTTATTGCTGATAAATCTGGAGCCGGTGAGCGTGGGTCTCGCGGTATCATTGCAGCACTGGGGCCAGA
TGGTAAGCCCTCCCGTATCGTAGTTATCTACACGACGGGGAGTCAGGCAACTATGGATGAACGAAATAGA
CAGATCGCTGAGATAGGTGCCTCACTGATTAAGCATTGGTAACTGTCAGACCAAGTTTACTCATATATAC
TTTAGATTGATTTAAAACTTCATTTTTAATTTAAAAGGATCTAGGTGAAGATCCTTTTTGATAATCTCAT
GACCAAAATCCCTTAACGTGAGTTTTCGTTCCACTGAGCGTCAGACCCCGTAGAAAAGATCAAAGGATCT
TCTTGAGATCCTTTTTTTCTGCGCGTAATCTGCTGCTTGCAAACAAAAAAACCACCGCTACCAGCGGTGG
TTTGTTTGCCGGATCAAGAGCTACCAACTCTTTTTCCGAAGGTAACTGGCTTCAGCAGAGCGCAGATACC
AAATACTGTTCTTCTAGTGTAGCCGTAGTTAGGCCACCACTTCAAGAACTCTGTAGCACCGCCTACATAC
CTCGCTCTGCTAATCCTGTTACCAGTGGCTGCTGCCAGTGGCGATAAGTCGTGTCTTACCGGGTTGGACT
CAAGACGATAGTTACCGGATAAGGCGCAGCGGTCGGGCTGAACGGGGGGTTCGTGCACACAGCCCAGCTT
GGAGCGAACGACCTACACCGAACTGAGATACCTACAGCGTGAGCTATGAGAAAGCGCCACGCTTCCCGAA
GGGAGAAAGGCGGACAGGTATCCGGTAAGCGGCAGGGTCGGAACAGGAGAGCGCACGAGGGAGCTTCCAG
GGGGAAACGCCTGGTATCTTTATAGTCCTGTCGGGTTTCGCCACCTCTGACTTGAGCGTCGATTTTTGTG
ATGCTCGTCAGGGGGGCGGAGCCTATGGAAAAACGCCAGCAACGCGGCCTTTTTACGGTTCCTGGCCTTT
TGCTGGCCTTTTGCTCACATGTTCTTTCCTGCGTTATCCCCTGATTCTGTGGATAACCGTATTACCGCCT
TTGAGTGAGCTGATACCGCTCGCCGCAGCCGAACGACCGAGCGCAGCGAGTCAGTGAGCGAGGAAGCGGA
AGAGCGCCCAATACGCAAACCGCCTCTCCCCGCGCGTTGGCCGATTCATTAATGCAGCTGGCACGACAGG
TTTCCCGACTGGAAAGCGGGCAGTGAGCGCAACGCAATTAATGTGAGTTAGCTCACTCATTAGGCACCCC
AGGCTTTACACTTTATGCTTCCGGCTCGTATGTTGTGTGGAATTGTGAGCGGATAACAATTTCACACAGG
AAACAGCTATGACCATGATTACGCCAAGCTCTAGCTAGAGGTCGACCAATTCTCATGTTTGACAGCTTAT
CATCGCAGATCCGGGCAACGTTGTTGCCATTGCTGCAGGCGCAGAACTGGTAGGTATGGAAGATCTATAC
ATTGAATCAATATTGGCAATTAGCCATATTAGTCATTGGTTATATAGCATAAATCAATATTGGCTATTGG
CCATTGCATACGTTGTATCTATATCATAATATGTACATTTATATTGGCTCATGTCCAATATGACCGC
Features (pLannotate 1.2.2; 18 found; start..end, strand, type, name):
      7..386     +  enhancer       CMV enhancer: human cytomegalovirus immediate early enhancer
    388..587     +  promoter       CMV promoter: human cytomegalovirus (CMV) immediate early promoter
    655..693     +  misc_feature   Ad SA (fragment): adenovirus major late transcript splice acceptor (Friedrich and Soriano, 1991)
    726..935     -  CDS            PTP (fragment): TERM_ADE02 - Experimental evidence at protein level: Swiss-Prot protein existence level 1. Protein covalently bound to the viral DNA that acts as a primer for viral genomic replication by DNA strand displacement. Assembles on the viral origin of replication in an initiation complex with viral polymerase, DBP, host NFIA and host POU2F1/OCT1. During initiation, the polymerase covalently couples the first dCTP with Ser- 580 of pTP. The terminal protein stimulates the template activity over 20 fold compared to protein-free templates. Neo-synthesized viral genomes are linked to two preterminal prot
    966..1055    +  intron         chimeric intron (fragment): chimera between introns from adenovirus and immunoglobulin heavy chain genes
   1074..1120    +  CDS            IgH signal sequence (fragment): signal sequence from the mouse immunoglobulin heavy chain variable region
   2280..2840    +  CDS            Cd4 (fragment): CD4_RAT - Experimental evidence at protein level: Swiss-Prot protein existence level 1. Integral membrane glycoprotein that plays an essential role in the immune response and serves multiple functions in responses against both external and internal offenses. In T-cells, functions primarily as a coreceptor for MHC class II molecule:peptide complex. The antigens presented by class II peptides are derived from extracellular proteins while class I peptides are derived from cytosolic proteins. Interacts simultaneously with the T-cell receptor (TCR) and the MHC class II presented by antigen presenti
   3000..3055    +  polyA_signal   β-globin poly(A) signal: rabbit β-globin polyadenylation signal (Gil and Proudfoot, 1987)
   3569..5250    -  rep_origin     oriP (fragment): Epstein-Barr virus oriP replication origin (Yates et al., 2000)
   5377..5481    +  promoter       AmpR promoter: bla
   5482..6342    +  CDS            AmpR: β-lactamase; bla; confers resistance to ampicillin, carbenicillin, and related antibiotics
   6513..7101    +  rep_origin     ori: high-copy-number ColE1/pMB1/pBR322/pUC origin of replication
   7284..7376    +  CDS            lacI (fragment): lac repressor; lacI; The lac repressor binds to the lac operator to inhibit transcription in E. coli. This inhibition can be relieved by adding lactose or isopropyl-β-D-thiogalactopyranoside (IPTG).
   7389..7410    +  protein_bind   CAP binding site: CAP binding activates transcription in the presence of cAMP. E. coli catabolite activator protein
   7425..7455    +  promoter       lac promoter: promoter for the E. coli lac operon
   7463..7479    +  protein_bind   lac operator: The lac repressor binds to the lac operator to inhibit transcription in E. coli. This inhibition can be relieved by adding lactose or isopropyl-β-D-thiogalactopyranoside (IPTG). lac repressor encoded by lacI
   7549..7565    +  promoter       tet promoter (fragment): E. coli promoter for tetracycline efflux protein gene
   7575..7600    -  CDS            bla(M) (fragment): β-lactamase lacking the signal sequence; bla(M); allows cytosolic expression of β-lactamase
