[The description below was written by a language model from this plasmid's Addgene catalogue record and pLannotate feature annotations shown in this document.]
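Description:
Po_P41-Cd4-bio-His is a mammalian expression plasmid built on the pTT3 backbone for producing a recombinant, secreted form of the Plasmodium ovale protein P41 (PocGH01_03012400). It is propagated in E. coli as a high-copy plasmid using a ColE1/pUC-type origin and β-lactamase for ampicillin selection. No mammalian drug-selection marker is annotated. The backbone does carry an Epstein-Barr virus oriP fragment, an element that supports episomal maintenance in cells supplying EBNA1, which fits transient expression. Short lac-region, tet promoter and bla fragments downstream of the origin appear to be backbone remnants with no evident role in the payload.

The expression cassette is driven by the CMV immediate-early enhancer and promoter. These are followed by adenovirus-derived leader and splice sequences and a chimeric intron fragment, elements that generally enhance transcript processing and expression. The reverse-strand adenoviral terminal protein hit in this region is probably an annotation artefact of those leader sequences. A mouse immunoglobulin heavy chain signal sequence fragment precedes the insert position, consistent with directing the product into the secretory pathway. The chemically synthesised P41 insert of about 1.1 kb sits between retained NotI and AscI sites. It is not itself annotated in the feature table, but it corresponds to the gap between the signal sequence and the rat Cd4 fragment. The backbone supplies the C-terminal tag, made up of rat Cd4 domains 3 and 4, a "bio" element (presumably a biotinylation sequence) and a 6xHis tag, of which only the Cd4 portion is annotated. A rabbit β-globin polyadenylation signal ends the transcript. The construct belongs to a panel of recombinant antigens from human-infective Plasmodium species intended for serological surveillance.
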