Addgene plasmid #126836: Po_P41-Cd4-bio-His
Purpose: Expression of recombinant P. ovale protein in mammalian cells
Depositing lab: Gavin Wright. Depositing organization: Wellcome Sanger Institute. Publication: A panel of recombinant proteins from human-infective Plasmodium species for serological surveillance. Muller-Sienerth N, Shilts J, Kadir KA, Yman V, Homann MV, Asghar M, Ngasala B, Singh B, Farnert A, Wright GJ. Malar J. 2020 Jan 17;19(1):31. doi: 10.1186/s12936-020-3111-5. PubMed 31952523.
Backbone
  Vector backbone: pTT3
  Backbone manufacturer: Yves Durocher, NRC
  Backbone size w/o insert (bp): 6688
  Total vector size (bp): 7767
  Vector type: Mammalian Expression
Growth in bacteria
  Bacterial resistance: Ampicillin, 100 μg/mL
  Growth temperature: 37°C
  Growth strain: DH5alpha
  Copy number: High Copy
Gene/Insert
  Gene/Insert name: P41 (alt name: PocGH01_03012400)
  Species: Plasmodium ovale
  Insert size (bp): 1079
  GenBank ID: SCA48345.1
  Promoter: CMV
  Tag / fusion protein: ratCd4(d3+4)-bio-6His (C terminal on backbone)
  Cloning method: Restriction Enzyme; 5′ cloning site NotI (not destroyed); 3′ cloning site AscI (not destroyed)
  Sequencing primers: 5′ CMV-F
Resource information
  A portion of this plasmid was derived from a plasmid made by: Insert was chemically synthesised.
Terms and licenses: Academic/Nonprofit Terms; Industry Terms: Not Available to Industry
How to cite: Po_P41-Cd4-bio-His was a gift from Gavin Wright (Addgene plasmid # 126836 ; http://n2t.net/addgene:126836 ; RRID:Addgene_126836)
